Addgene plasmid #81382: pDONR223_C20orf72_p.P102S
Purpose: Gateway Donor vector containing C20ORF72 , part of the Target Accelerator Plasmid Collection.
Depositing lab: Jesse Boehm & William Hahn & David Root. Depositing organization: Broad Institute. Publication: Systematic Functional Interrogation of Rare Cancer Variants Identifies Oncogenic Alleles. Kim E, Ilic N, Shrestha Y, Zou L, Kamburov A, Zhu C, Yang X, Lubonja R, Tran N, Nguyen C, Lawrence MS, Piccioni F, Bagul M, Doench JG, Chouinard CR, Wu X, Hogstrom L, Natoli T, Tamayo P, Horn H, Corsello SM, Lage K, Root DE, Subramanian A, Golub TR, Getz G, Boehm JS, Hahn WC. Cancer Discov. 2016 Jul;6(7):714-26. doi: 10.1158/2159-8290.CD-16-0160. Epub 2016 May 4. PubMed 27147599.
Backbone
  Vector backbone: pDONR223
  Backbone manufacturer: Invitrogen
  Backbone size w/o insert (bp): 2790
  Vector type: Gateway Entry vector
Growth in bacteria
  Bacterial resistance: Spectinomycin, 50 μg/mL
  Growth temperature: 37°C
  Growth strain: DH5alpha
  Copy number: High Copy
Gene/Insert
  Gene/Insert name: C20orf72
  Species: H. sapiens (human)
  Mutation: P102S
  GenBank ID: NM_052865.3
  Entrez Gene: MGME1 (a.k.a. C20orf72, DDK1, MTDPS11, bA504H3.4)
  Promoter: None
  Cloning method: Gateway Cloning
  Sequencing primers: 5′ M13pUC-fwd; 3′ M13-Rev
Terms and licenses: Academic/Nonprofit Terms; Industry Terms: Not Available to Industry
Depositor comments: Open state: NO stop codon immediately follows insert
How to cite: pDONR223_C20orf72_p.P102S was a gift from Jesse Boehm & William Hahn & David Root (Addgene plasmid # 81382 ; http://n2t.net/addgene:81382 ; RRID:Addgene_81382)
