[The description below was written by a language model from this plasmid's Addgene catalogue record and pLannotate feature annotations shown in this document.]
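Description:
pDONR223_C20orf72_p.P102S is a Gateway entry clone built on the pDONR223 backbone, carrying the human C20orf72 open reading frame (now named MGME1) with a proline-to-serine substitution at residue 102. It belongs to the Target Accelerator Plasmid Collection, a set of variant ORF clones assembled for systematic functional testing of rare cancer-associated alleles. The plasmid is maintained in E. coli at high copy through a ColE1/pUC-type origin and is selected with spectinomycin via the aadA (SmR) aminoglycoside adenylyltransferase gene. Short annotated fragments of an integron Pc promoter and a gentamicin resistance gene lie just upstream of this marker. The rrnB T1 and T2 terminators are also annotated in the backbone, where they are generally included to limit read-through transcription into the cloning region.

The MGME1 coding sequence, which encodes a metal-dependent single-stranded DNA exonuclease involved in mitochondrial genome maintenance, is flanked by two attL recombination sites. The automated annotation labels these attL3 and attL2, and they allow the ORF to be moved into attR-containing destination vectors by an LR Clonase reaction. The record lists no promoter for the insert, so the clone is a shuttle and archival reagent, not an expression construct. A T7 promoter sits outside the attL2 site, pointing back towards the insert on the opposite strand. The insert is in the "open" configuration, with no stop codon immediately after the ORF, which permits in-frame C-terminal fusions to tags or reporters supplied by the destination vector. Small lacZα and lacI fragments in the feature table appear to be backbone remnants.
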