Features (pLannotate 1.2.2; 12 found; start..end, strand, type, name):
     38..74      -  CDS            lacZα (fragment): LacZα fragment of β-galactosidase; lacZ fragment
     91..186     +  protein_bind   attL3: mutant version of attL; recombination site for the Gateway® LR reaction LR Clonase™
    192..1223    +  CDS            MGME1: MGME1_HUMAN - Also known as C20orf72, DDK1. Experimental evidence at protein level: Swiss-Prot protein existence level 1. Metal-dependent single-stranded DNA (ssDNA) exonuclease involved in mitochondrial genome maintenance. Has preference for 5'-3' exonuclease activity but is also capable of endoduclease activity on linear substrates. Necessary for maintenance of proper 7S DNA levels. Probably involved in mitochondrial DNA (mtDNA) repair, possibly via the processing of displaced DNA containing Okazaki fragments during RNA- primed DNA synthesis on the lagging strand or via processing of DNA fla
   1225..1324    -  protein_bind   attL2: mutant version of attL; recombination site for the Gateway® LR reaction LR Clonase™
   1342..1360    -  promoter       T7 promoter: promoter for bacteriophage T7 RNA polymerase
   1550..1573    +  promoter       Pc promoter (fragment): intI1 (promoter lies within the coding sequence); class 1 integron promoter
   1749..1805    +  CDS            GmR (fragment): gentamycin acetyltransferase; aacC1; confers resistance to gentamycin
   1812..2603    +  CDS            SmR: aminoglycoside adenylyltransferase (Murphy, 1985); aadA; confers resistance to spectinomycin and streptomycin
   2696..3284    +  rep_origin     ori: high-copy-number ColE1/pMB1/pBR322/pUC origin of replication
   3467..3559    +  CDS            lacI (fragment): lac repressor; lacI; The lac repressor binds to the lac operator to inhibit transcription in E. coli. This inhibition can be relieved by adding lactose or isopropyl-β-D-thiogalactopyranoside (IPTG).
   3614..3641    -  terminator     rrnB T2 terminator: transcription terminator T2 from the E. coli rrnB gene
   3773..3816    +  terminator     rrnB T1 terminator: Escherichia coli rrnB; transcription terminator T1 from the E. coli rrnB gene
>Addgene plasmid #81382 | pDONR223_C20orf72_p.P102S | addgene full sequence | sequence record 167844 | Addgene NGS Result
GGCAGTTCCCTACTCTCGCGTTAACGCTAGCATGGATGTTTTCCCAGTCACGACGTTGTAAAACGACGGC
CAGTCTTAAGCTCGGGCCCCAAATAATGATTTTATTTTGACTGATAGTGACCTGTTCGTTGCAACAAATT
GATGAGCAATGCTTTTTTATAATGCCAACTTTGTACAAAAAAGTTGGCACCATGAAGATGAAGTTATTTC
AGACCATTTGCAGGCAGCTCAGGAGTTCAAAGTTTTCTGTGGAATCAGCTGCCCTTGTGGCTTTCTCTAC
TTCCTCTTACTCATGTGGCCGGAAGAAAAAAGTGAACCCATATGAAGAAGTGGACCAAGAAAAATACTCT
AATTTAGTTCAGTCTGTCTTGTCATCCAGAGGCGTCGCCCAGACCCCGGGATCGGTGGAGGAAGATGCTT
TGCTCTGTGGACCCGTGAGCAAGCATAAGCTGCCAAACCAAGGTGAGGACAGACGAGTGCCACAAAACTG
GTTTTCTATCTTCAATCCAGAGAGAAGTGATAAACCAAATGCAAGTGATCCTTCAGTTCCTTTGAAAATC
CCCTTGCAAAGGAATGTGATACCAAGTGTGACCCGAGTCCTTCAGCAGACCATGACAAAACAACAGGTTT
TCTTGTTGGAGAGGTGGAAACAGCGGATGATTCTGGAACTGGGAGAAGATGGCTTTAAAGAATACACTTC
AAACGTCTTTTTACAAGGGAAACGGTTCCACGAAGCCTTGGAAAGCATACTTTCACCCCAGGAAACCTTA
AAAGAGAGAGATGAAAATCTCCTCAAGTCTGGTTACATTGAAAGTGTCCAGCATATTCTGAAAGATGTCA
GTGGAGTGCGAGCTCTTGAAAGTGCTGTTCAACATGAAACCTTAAACTATATAGGTCTGCTGGACTGTGT
GGCTGAGTATCAGGGCAAGCTCTGTGTGATTGATTGGAAGACATCAGAGAAACCAAAGCCTTTTATTCAA
AGTACATTTGACAACCCACTGCAAGTTGTGGCATACATGGGTGCCATGAACCATGATACCAACTACAGCT
TTCAGGTTCAATGTGGCTTAATTGTGGTGGCCTACAAAGATGGATCACCTGCCCACCCACATTTCATGGA
TGCAGAGCTCTGTTCCCAGTACTGGACCAAGTGGCTTCTTCGACTAGAAGAATATACGGAAAAGAAAAAG
AACCAGAATATTCAGAAACCAGAATATTCAGAATACCCAACTTTCTTGTACAAAGTTGGCATTATAAGAA
AGCATTGCTTATCAATTTGTTGCAACGAACAGGTCACTATCAGTCAAAATAAAATCATTATTTGCCATCC
AGCTGATATCCCCTATAGTGAGTCGTATTACATGGTCATAGCTGTTTCCTGGCAGCTCTGGCCCGTGTCT
CAAAATCTCTGATGTTACATTGCACAAGATAAAAATATATCATCATGCCTCCTCTAGACCAGCCAGGACA
GAAATGCCTCGACTTCGCTGCTACCCAAGGTTGCCGGGTGACGCACACCGTGGAAACGGATGAAGGCACG
AACCCAGTGGACATAAGCCTGTTCGGTTCGTAAGCTGTAATGCAAGTAGCGTATGCGCTCACGCAACTGG
TCCAGAACCTTGACCGAACGCAGCGGTGGTAACGGCGCAGTGGCGGTTTTCATGGCTTGTTATGACTGTT
TTTTTGGGGTACAGTCTATGCCTCGGGCATCCAAGCAGCAAGCGCGTTACGCCGTGGGTCGATGTTTGAT
GTTATGGAGCAGCAACGATGTTACGCAGCAGGGCAGTCGCCCTAAAACAAAGTTAAACATTATGAGGGAA
GCGGTGATCGCCGAAGTATCGACTCAACTATCAGAGGTAGTTGGCGTCATCGAGCGCCATCTCGAACCGA
CGTTGCTGGCCGTACATTTGTACGGCTCCGCAGTGGATGGCGGCCTGAAGCCACACAGTGATATTGATTT
GCTGGTTACGGTGACCGTAAGGCTTGATGAAACAACGCGGCGAGCTTTGATCAACGACCTTTTGGAAACT
TCGGCTTCCCCTGGAGAGAGCGAGATTCTCCGCGCTGTAGAAGTCACCATTGTTGTGCACGACGACATCA
TTCCGTGGCGTTATCCAGCTAAGCGCGAACTGCAATTTGGAGAATGGCAGCGCAATGACATTCTTGCAGG
TATCTTCGAGCCAGCCACGATCGACATTGATCTGGCTATCTTGCTGACAAAAGCAAGAGAACATAGCGTT
GCCTTGGTAGGTCCAGCGGCGGAGGAACTCTTTGATCCGGTTCCTGAACAGGATCTATTTGAGGCGCTAA
ATGAAACCTTAACGCTATGGAACTCGCCGCCCGACTGGGCTGGCGATGAGCGAAATGTAGTGCTTACGTT
GTCCCGCATTTGGTACAGCGCAGTAACCGGCAAAATCGCGCCGAAGGATGTCGCTGCCGACTGGGCAATG
GAGCGCCTGCCGGCCCAGTATCAGCCCGTCATACTTGAAGCTAGACAGGCTTATCTTGGACAAGAAGAAG
ATCGCTTGGCCTCGCGCGCAGATCAGTTGGAAGAATTTGTCCACTACGTGAAAGGCGAGATCACCAAGGT
AGTCGGCAAATAACCCTCGAGCCACCCATGACCAAAATCCCTTAACGTGAGTTACGCGTCGTTCCACTGA
GCGTCAGACCCCGTAGAAAAGATCAAAGGATCTTCTTGAGATCCTTTTTTTCTGCGCGTAATCTGCTGCT
TGCAAACAAAAAAACCACCGCTACCAGCGGTGGTTTGTTTGCCGGATCAAGAGCTACCAACTCTTTTTCC
GAAGGTAACTGGCTTCAGCAGAGCGCAGATACCAAATACTGTTCTTCTAGTGTAGCCGTAGTTAGGCCAC
CACTTCAAGAACTCTGTAGCACCGCCTACATACCTCGCTCTGCTAATCCTGTTACCAGTGGCTGCTGCCA
GTGGCGATAAGTCGTGTCTTACCGGGTTGGACTCAAGACGATAGTTACCGGATAAGGCGCAGCGGTCGGG
CTGAACGGGGGGTTCGTGCACACAGCCCAGCTTGGAGCGAACGACCTACACCGAACTGAGATACCTACAG
CGTGAGCTATGAGAAAGCGCCACGCTTCCCGAAGGGAGAAAGGCGGACAGGTATCCGGTAAGCGGCAGGG
TCGGAACAGGAGAGCGCACGAGGGAGCTTCCAGGGGGAAACGCCTGGTATCTTTATAGTCCTGTCGGGTT
TCGCCACCTCTGACTTGAGCGTCGATTTTTGTGATGCTCGTCAGGGGGGCGGAGCCTATGGAAAAACGCC
AGCAACGCGGCCTTTTTACGGTTCCTGGCCTTTTGCTGGCCTTTTGCTCACATGTTCTTTCCTGCGTTAT
CCCCTGATTCTGTGGATAACCGTATTACCGCCTTTGAGTGAGCTGATACCGCTCGCCGCAGCCGAACGAC
CGAGCGCAGCGAGTCAGTGAGCGAGGAAGCGGAAGAGCGCCCAATACGCAAACCGCCTCTCCCCGCGCGT
TGGCCGATTCATTAATGCAGCTGGCACGACAGGTTTCCCGACTGGAAAGCGGGCAGTGAGCGCAACGCAA
TTAATACGCGTACCGCTAGCCAGGAAGAGTTTGTAGAAACGCAAAAAGGCCATCCGTCAGGATGGCCTTC
TGCTTAGTTTGATGCCTGGCAGTTTATGGCGGGCGTCCTGCCCGCCACCCTCCGGGCCGTTGCTTCACAA
CGTTCAAATCCGCTCCCGGCGGATTTGTCCTACTCAGGAGAGCGTTCACCGACAAACAACAGATAAAACG
AAAGGCCCAGTCTTCCGACTGAGCCTTTCGTTTTATTTGATGCCT
