>Addgene plasmid #81382 | pDONR223_C20orf72_p.P102S | depositor partial sequence | sequence record 154701 | Insert sequence
ATGAAGATGAAGTTATTTCAGACCATTTGCAGGCAGCTCAGGAGTTCAAAGTTTTCTGTGGAATCAGCTG
CCCTTGTGGCTTTCTCTACTTCCTCTTACTCATGTGGCCGGAAGAAAAAAGTGAACCCATATGAAGAAGT
GGACCAAGAAAAATACTCTAATTTAGTTCAGTCTGTCTTGTCATCCAGAGGCGTCGCCCAGACCCCGGGA
TCGGTGGAGGAAGATGCTTTGCTCTGTGGACCCGTGAGCAAGCATAAGCTGCCAAACCAAGGTGAGGACA
GACGAGTGCCACAAAACTGGTTTTCTATCTTCAATCCAGAGAGAAGTGATAAACCAAATGCAAGTGATCC
TTCAGTTCCTTTGAAAATCCCCTTGCAAAGGAATGTGATACCAAGTGTGACCCGAGTCCTTCAGCAGACC
ATGACAAAACAACAGGTTTTCTTGTTGGAGAGGTGGAAACAGCGGATGATTCTGGAACTGGGAGAAGATG
GCTTTAAAGAATACACTTCAAACGTCTTTTTACAAGGGAAACGGTTCCACGAAGCCTTGGAAAGCATACT
TTCACCCCAGGAAACCTTAAAAGAGAGAGATGAAAATCTCCTCAAGTCTGGTTACATTGAAAGTGTCCAG
CATATTCTGAAAGATGTCAGTGGAGTGCGAGCTCTTGAAAGTGCTGTTCAACATGAAACCTTAAACTATA
TAGGTCTGCTGGACTGTGTGGCTGAGTATCAGGGCAAGCTCTGTGTGATTGATTGGAAGACATCAGAGAA
ACCAAAGCCTTTTATTCAAAGTACATTTGACAACCCACTGCAAGTTGTGGCATACATGGGTGCCATGAAC
CATGATACCAACTACAGCTTTCAGGTTCAATGTGGCTTAATTGTGGTGGCCTACAAAGATGGATCACCTG
CCCACCCACATTTCATGGATGCAGAGCTCTGTTCCCAGTACTGGACCAAGTGGCTTCTTCGACTAGAAGA
ATATACGGAAAAGAAAAAGAACCAGAATATTCAGAAACCAGAATATTCAGAA
